Addgene plasmid #248893: pdHJ2
Purpose: Generation of double Holliday Junction DNA
Depositing lab: Stephen West. Depositing organization: Francis Crick Institute. Publication: Generation of double Holliday junction DNAs and their dissolution/resolution within a chromatin context. Ho HN, West SC. Proc Natl Acad Sci U S A. 2022 May 3;119(18):e2123420119. doi: 10.1073/pnas.2123420119. Epub 2022 Apr 22. PubMed 35452329.
Backbone
  Vector backbone: pBluescript II SK(+)
  Backbone manufacturer: Agilent
  Backbone size w/o insert (bp): 2464
  Total vector size (bp): 3645
  Modifications to backbone: pBluescript II SK(+) was digested with SapI and PvuII and synthetic DNA fragments were added as follows 1) 25- to 30-bp homology to pBluescript II SK(+) backbone (SapI site); 2) First DNAzyme self-cleavage cassette 3) precursor DNA (d2) 4) Second DNAzyme self-cleavage cassette 5) 25- to 30-bp homology to pBluescript II SK(+) backbone (PvuII site). Homologous sequences 1 and 5 allow the precursor DNA to be inserted with the intended orientation into the backbone during Gibson assembly reactions. Original SapI site near ori was lost in the resultant phagemids. The sequence of the precursor DNA (d2) was was based on d1 (from pdHJ1), so that it could be annealed to other precursors (ie d1- d4) to generate DNA molecules containing Holliday junctions.
  Vector type: Cloning and Sequencing. As a phagemid, it allows for the rescue of single stranded DNA
Growth in bacteria
  Bacterial resistance: Ampicillin, 100 μg/mL
  Growth temperature: 37°C
  Growth strain: DH5alpha
  Growth instructions: Transforming pdHJ2 into E. coli DH5α together with an M13 helper plasmid yields single-stranded DNA.
  Copy number: High Copy
Gene/Insert
  Gene/Insert name: synthetic DNA comprised of homologous sequences (to phagemid backbone), DNAzyme self-cleavage cassettes and precursor DNA
  Species: Synthetic
  Insert size (bp): 1181
  Cloning method: Gibson Cloning
  Sequencing primers: 5′ n/a
Terms and licenses: Academic/Nonprofit Terms; Industry Terms: Not Available to Industry
How to cite: pdHJ2 was a gift from Stephen West (Addgene plasmid # 248893 ; http://n2t.net/addgene:248893 ; RRID:Addgene_248893)
