[The description below was written by a language model from this plasmid's Addgene catalogue record and pLannotate feature annotations shown in this document.]
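Description:
pdHJ2 is a roughly 3.6 kb phagemid built on pBluescript II SK(+) and used as a source of single-stranded DNA for assembling double Holliday junction substrates. It is propagated in E. coli as a high-copy plasmid through its ColE1/pUC-type origin and selected with ampicillin via the bla gene under its native promoter. The f1 bacteriophage origin is the functionally important backbone element, because in the presence of an M13 helper plasmid it allows one strand of the phagemid to be replicated and recovered as single-stranded DNA. Only a short remnant of lacZα is annotated, consistent with the backbone having been cut with SapI and PvuII and most of the original cloning region replaced. The SapI site near the origin was lost in the process.

The 1,181 bp synthetic insert was introduced by Gibson assembly. Short 25 to 30 bp homology arms at each end match the backbone and fix its orientation. Between the arms lies a precursor DNA called d2, flanked on both sides by DNAzyme self-cleavage cassettes. The arrangement suggests that the DNAzyme cassettes cut the rescued single-stranded DNA on either side of d2 and so release it from the vector sequence, although the record does not spell out this step. The d2 sequence was designed from d1, carried by the companion plasmid pdHJ1, so that it can anneal to other precursors in the d1 to d4 series and form molecules containing Holliday junctions. The automated feature table annotates only the backbone elements; the region after the origin, where the synthetic insert sits, carries no annotation. The insert encodes no protein and has no expression elements.
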