Features (pLannotate 1.2.2; 5 found; start..end, strand, type, name):
     72..500     +  rep_origin     f1 ori (sequence partly withheld): f1 bacteriophage origin of replication; arrow indicates direction of (+) strand synthesis
    553..657     +  promoter       AmpR promoter: bla
    658..1518    +  CDS            AmpR: β-lactamase; bla; confers resistance to ampicillin, carbenicillin, and related antibiotics
   1689..2277    +  rep_origin     ori: high-copy-number ColE1/pMB1/pBR322/pUC origin of replication
   3634..67      +  CDS            lacZα (fragment) (across the origin): LacZα fragment of β-galactosidase; lacZ fragment
>Addgene plasmid #248893 | pdHJ2 | addgene full sequence | sequence record 500691 | Addgene NGS Result
CTGGCGTAATAGCGAAGAGGCCCGCACCGATCGCCCTTCCCAACAGTTGCGCAGCCTGAATGGCGAATGG
G
[124 nt withheld, positions 72-195]
C
[91 nt withheld, positions 197-287]
A
[49 nt withheld, positions 289-337]
CCTTTGACGTTGGAGTCCACGTTCTTT
[37 nt withheld, positions 365-401]
ACCCTATCTCGGTCTATTCTTTTGATTTATAAGGGATTTTGCCGATTTCGGCCTATTGGTTAAAAAATGA
GCTGATTTAACAAAAATTTAACGCGAATTTTAACAAAATATTAACGCTTACAATTTAGGTGGCACTTTTC
GGGGAAATGTGCGCGGAACCCCTATTTGTTTATTTTTCTAAATACATTCAAATATGTATCCGCTCATGAG
ACAATAACCCTGATAAATGCTTCAATAATATTGAAAAAGGAAGAGTATGAGTATTCAACATTTCCGTGTC
GCCCTTATTCCCTTTTTTGCGGCATTTTGCCTTCCTGTTTTTGCTCACCCAGAAACGCTGGTGAAAGTAA
AAGATGCTGAAGATCAGTTGGGTGCACGAGTGGGTTACATCGAACTGGATCTCAACAGCGGTAAGATCCT
TGAGAGTTTTCGCCCCGAAGAACGTTTTCCAATGATGAGCACTTTTAAAGTTCTGCTATGTGGCGCGGTA
TTATCCCGTATTGACGCCGGGCAAGAGCAACTCGGTCGCCGCATACACTATTCTCAGAATGACTTGGTTG
AGTACTCACCAGTCACAGAAAAGCATCTTACGGATGGCATGACAGTAAGAGAATTATGCAGTGCTGCCAT
AACCATGAGTGATAACACTGCGGCCAACTTACTTCTGACAACGATCGGAGGACCGAAGGAGCTAACCGCT
TTTTTGCACAACATGGGGGATCATGTAACTCGCCTTGATCGTTGGGAACCGGAGCTGAATGAAGCCATAC
CAAACGACGAGCGTGACACCACGATGCCTGTAGCAATGGCAACAACGTTGCGCAAACTATTAACTGGCGA
ACTACTTACTCTAGCTTCCCGGCAACAATTAATAGACTGGATGGAGGCGGATAAAGTTGCAGGACCACTT
CTGCGCTCGGCCCTTCCGGCTGGCTGGTTTATTGCTGATAAATCTGGAGCCGGTGAGCGTGGGTCTCGCG
GTATCATTGCAGCACTGGGGCCAGATGGTAAGCCCTCCCGTATCGTAGTTATCTACACGACGGGGAGTCA
GGCAACTATGGATGAACGAAATAGACAGATCGCTGAGATAGGTGCCTCACTGATTAAGCATTGGTAACTG
TCAGACCAAGTTTACTCATATATACTTTAGATTGATTTAAAACTTCATTTTTAATTTAAAAGGATCTAGG
TGAAGATCCTTTTTGATAATCTCATGACCAAAATCCCTTAACGTGAGTTTTCGTTCCACTGAGCGTCAGA
CCCCGTAGAAAAGATCAAAGGATCTTCTTGAGATCCTTTTTTTCTGCGCGTAATCTGCTGCTTGCAAACA
AAAAAACCACCGCTACCAGCGGTGGTTTGTTTGCCGGATCAAGAGCTACCAACTCTTTTTCCGAAGGTAA
CTGGCTTCAGCAGAGCGCAGATACCAAATACTGTTCTTCTAGTGTAGCCGTAGTTAGGCCACCACTTCAA
GAACTCTGTAGCACCGCCTACATACCTCGCTCTGCTAATCCTGTTACCAGTGGCTGCTGCCAGTGGCGAT
AAGTCGTGTCTTACCGGGTTGGACTCAAGACGATAGTTACCGGATAAGGCGCAGCGGTCGGGCTGAACGG
GGGGTTCGTGCACACAGCCCAGCTTGGAGCGAACGACCTACACCGAACTGAGATACCTACAGCGTGAGCT
ATGAGAAAGCGCCACGCTTCCCGAAGGGAGAAAGGCGGACAGGTATCCGGTAAGCGGCAGGGTCGGAACA
GGAGAGCGCACGAGGGAGCTTCCAGGGGGAAACGCCTGGTATCTTTATAGTCCTGTCGGGTTTCGCCACC
TCTGACTTGAGCGTCGATTTTTGTGATGCTCGTCAGGGGGGCGGAGCCTATGGAAAAACGCCAGCAACGC
GGCCTTTTTACGGTTCCTGGCCTTTTGCTGGCCTTTTGCTCACATGTTCTTTCCTGCGTTATCCCCTGAT
TCTGTGGATAACCGTATTACCGCCTTTGAGTGAGCTGATACCGCTCGCCGCAGCCGAACGACCGAGCGCA
GCGAGTCAGTGAGCGAGGAAGCGATTGCACGTTGAAGCGTTACCTGTTAGGTAACGTAGTTGAGCTGTGC
AATCTATTTTTAACAACGATAGTTGAGCTGTCACAGAATGTGACGTTGAAGTCGTTGTTGGACTCATTCA
ACCATGGGCTCCAGGGGCGGAAGAGCAGGCAAGCTGCGGACACAAATTTCTCGACAGTAGGGATATGTTT
CACTACGTGTGGCGTCCTGGACAGGGTTCCTAGCAGTCGTATGGGTTCGCTCTTACAGGACACCTGGTAT
TCGCAATGGTCTCACGAGGCCCTGCTCATGGCTCTTAGTCAACTCTACTCATGCAATACCGTATTCCGAG
GCGCTCCGATAAATGGCTATGTGTGCTTGTCGACATCAGTCGGCAAAGAGACAAATATAGTGCTAGCTAC
GCAACAAGTATTAACGAACGGCCATTCGAATAGTGGAAGACATCGCCTACTCCGTGCCAAAGCCTCACGA
AAAGCCACGTATAGGGTTGCTGATGGTGCACACCAGGGCTGTTCTATCCAGCTCCATATGTGGAGAAGGC
AACGTAGTCAGTTACGGAGTTATCCCACCTTAGTATTACTCGATCTGATGTCTGCACGCTGAGGTCTCCC
ACAGTCGTCGTGTCAACAATAGAGAGTCAGGCTCTTGCTATTCTATCCAAGGGCACAGTCCAACTACCCA
GTCACCAGAGGGACCTGAAGGTGTTCTCAGTGCCGAGATCCTATCGGTTACTGTTACCAGGCGAGAGCAA
GCTGTCGGGGATTTGAGGTGCACTCCGGATACCCACAAAACGTGATCGCAGTCCATCCCTGAGACATTTT
AGCGTAACTGGGCTGAGTATTCTACTGAGCTGGCGTAGCGTTGAACCCTTCAGGACGATAGATTCGGGTA
AAGACGGTCATCGGGGGCTTATACAGCGGACTACAACTCTAGAGCTTGAATGACATACTCATCTCTATAC
ATCGGATGTGCGGGTCGAAGAGGTCGACAGGGTAGGCCTAATCGGGTTGCAGTTAGTGACGGGCAAGCAG
ATTTATTATAGCGCGAAGATCCTGCTGACTCCTGTTAAACGCATTGGCTGCTACGTTGAAGCGTTACCTG
TTAGGTAACGTAGTTGAGCTGTAGCAGCGATTTTTGCTCACATTAGTTGAGCTGTCACAGAATGTGACGT
TGAAGATGTGAGCCCCTTTCGCCAG
